>Addgene plasmid #188739 | pIN5 (gpdA-cTerm-mTurqoise2-ptrA) | addgene full sequence | sequence record 370787 | Addgene NGS Result
CGTCTCGCGCGTTTCGGTGATGACGGTGAAAACCTCTGACACATGCAGCTCCCGGAGACGGTCACAGCTT
GTCTGTAAGCGGATGCCGGGAGCAGACAAGCCCGTCAGGGCGCGTCAGCGGGTGTTGGCGGGTGTCGGGG
CTGGCTTAACTATGCGGCATCAGAGCAGATTGTACTGAGAGTGCACCATATGCGGTGTGAAATACCGCAC
AGATGCGTAAGGAGAAAATACCGCATCAGGCGCCATTCGCCATTCAGGCTGCGCAACTGTTGGGAAGGGC
GATCGGTGCGGGCCTCTTCGCTATTACGCCAGCTGGCGAAAGGGGGATGTGCTGCAAGGCGATTAAGTTG
GGTAACGCCAGGGTTTTCCCAGTCACGACGTTGTAAAACGACGGCCAGTGAATTCGAGCTCGGTACCCGG
GGATCCTCTAGAGTCGACCTGCAGGCATGCAAGCTTGCCAATTGATTACGGGATCCCATTGGTAACGAAA
TGTAAAAGCTAGGAGATCGTCCGCCGATGTCAGGATGATTTCACTTGTTTCTTGTCCGGCTCACCGGTCA
AAGCTAAAGAGGAGCAAAAGGAACGGATAGAATCGGGTGCCGCTGATCTATACGGTATAGTGCCCTTATC
ACGTTGACTCAACCCATGCTATTTAACTCAACCCCTCCTTCTGAACCCCACCATCTTCTTCCTTTTCCTC
TCATCCCACACAATTCTCTATCTCAGATTTGAATTCCAAAAGTCCTCGGACGAAACTGAACAAGTCTTCC
TCCCTTCGATAAACCTTTGGTGATTGGAATAACTGACCATCTTCTATAGTTCCCAAACCAACCGACAATG
TAAATACACTCCTCGATTAGCCCTCTAGAGGGCATACGATGGAAGTCATGGAATACTTTTGGCTGGACTC
TCACAATGATCAAGGTATCTTAGGTAACGTCTTTGGCATGGGCCGGTGTTCGTTCCCAGTCATCGATGCA
TTCACATGCCCTCCCTAAGCTGGGCCCTAGACTCTAGGATCCTAGTCTAGAAGGACATGGCATCGATGGA
CTGGGTTCGTTCTGAGATTATACGGCTAAAACTTGATCTGGATAATACCAGCGAAAAGGGTCATGCCTTC
TCTCGTTCTTCCTGTTGATGGAATGGCTAACAGATGATAGACATTGCAACTTGAAACATGTCTCCTCCAG
CTGCCATCTACGAACCCACTGTGGCCGCTACCGGCCTCAAGGGTAAGGTCGTGGTTTCTGAGACCGTCCC
CGTTGAGGGAGCTTCTCAGACCAAGCTGTTGGACCATTTCGGTGGCAAGTGGGACGAGTTCAAGTTCGCC
CCTATCCGCGAAAGCCAGGTCTCTCGTGCCATGACCAGACGTTACTTTGAGGACCTGGACAAGTACGCTG
AAAGTGACGTTGTCATTGTTGGTGCTGGTTCCTGCGGTCTGAGCACTGCGTACGTCTTGGCCAAGGCTCG
TCCGGACCTGAAGATTGCTATCGTCGAGGCCAGCGTCTCTCCTGGTCAGTAGTCCATGATGGATTGCCTT
GCACTCAGCTTTCCGGAACTAACGTGCAATAGGTGGCGGTGCCTGGTTGGGTGGCCAACTCTTTTCTGCT
ATGGTCATGCGCCGTCCCGCGGAAGTCTTCCTGAACGAGCTGGGTGTTCCTTACGAAGAGGACGCAAACC
CCAACTACGTTGTCGTCAAGCACGCCTCCCTGTTTACCTCGACACTCATGTCGAAGGTTCTCTCCTTCCC
CAATGTCAAGCTCTTCAATGCTACCGCTGTTGAGGACTTGATCACCCGTCCGACCGAGAACGGCAACCCC
CAGATTGCTGGTGTTGTCGTCAACTGGACGCTGGTCACCCTTCACCACGATGATCACTCCTGCATGGACC
CCAACACTATCAACGCTCCTGTCATCATCAGTACCACTGGTCACGATGGGCCATTCGGCGCCTTCTGTGC
GAAGCGCTTGGTGTCCATGGGCAGCGTCGACAAGCTAGGTGGCATGCGTGGTCTCGACATGAGCTCGGCC
GAGGATGCCATCGTCAAGAACACCCGCGAGGTTACTAAGGGCTTGATAATCGGCGGTATGGAGCTGTCTG
AAATTGATGGCTTTAACCGCATGGGCCCTACCTTCGGTGCCATGGTTCTCAGTGGTGTCAAGGCTGCCGA
GGAGGCATTGAAGGTGTTCGACGAGCGTCAGCGCGAGTGTGCTGAGTAATTACTTGTAGAGCTCGTCCAT
GCCGAGAGTGATGCCGGCGGCGGTGACGAACTCGAGGAGGACCATGTGGTCACGCTTCTCGTTGGGGTCC
TTGGAGAGCTTGGACTGGGTGGAGAGGTAGTGGTTGTCGGGGAGGAGGACGGGGCCGTCGCCGATGGGGG
TGTTCTGCTGGTAGTGGTCGGCGAGCTGGACGCCGCCGTCCTCGATGTTGTGACGGATCTTGAAGTTGGC
CTTGATGCCGTTCTTCTGCTTGTCGGCGGTGATGTAGACGTTGTCGGAGAAGTAGTTGTACTCGAGCTTG
TGGCCGAGGATGTTGCCGTCCTCCTTGAAGTCGATGCCCTTGAGCTCGATACGGTTGACGAGGGTGTCGC
CCTCGAACTTGACCTCGGCACGGGTCTTGTAGTTGCCGTCGTCCTTGAAGAAGATGGTACGCTCCTGGAC
GTAGCCCTCGGGCATGGCGGACTTGAAGAAGTCGTGCTGCTTCATGTGGTCGGGGTAACGGGCGAAGCAC
TGGACGCCCCAGGAGAGGGTGGTGACGAGGGTGGGCCAGGGGACGGGGAGCTTGCCGGTGGTGCAGATGA
ACTTGAGGGTGAGCTTGCCGTAGGTGGCGTCGCCCTCGCCCTCGCCGGAGACGGAGAACTTGTGGCCGTT
AACGTCGCCGTCGAGCTCGACGAGGATGGGGACGACGCCGGTGAAGAGCTCCTCGCCCTTGGAGACCATG
GTGATGTCTGCTCAAGCGGGGTAGCTGTTAGTCAAGCTGCGATGAAGTGGGAAAGCTCGAACTGAAAGGT
TCAAAGGAATAAGGGATGGGAAGGATGGAGTATGGATGTAGCAAAGTACTTACTTAGGGGAAATAAAGGT
TCTTGGATGGGAAGATGAATATACTGAAGATGGGAAAAGAAAGAGAAAAGAAAAGAGCAGCTGGTGGGGA
GAGCAGGAAAATATGGCAACAAATGTTGGACTGACGCAACGACCTTGTCAACCCCGCCGACACACCGGGC
GGACAGACGGGGCAAAGCTGCCTACCAGGGACTGAGGGACCTCAGCAGGTCGAGTGCAGAGCACCGGATG
GGTCGACTGCCAGCTTGTGTTCCCGGTCTGCGCCGCTGGCCAGCTCCTGAGCGGCCTTTCCGGTTTCATA
CACCGGGCAAAGCAGGAGAGGCACGATATTTGGACGCCCTACAGATGCCGGATGGGCCAATTAGGGAGCT
TACGCGCCGGGTACTCGCTCTACCTACTTCGGAGAAGGTACTATCTCGTGAATCTTTTACCAGATCGGAA
GCAATTGGACTTCTGTACCTAGGTTAATGGCATGCTATTTCGCCGACGGCTATACACCCCTGGCTTCACA
TTCTCCTTCGCTTACTGCCGGTGATTCGATGAAGCTCCATATTCTCCGATGATGCAATAGATTCTTGGTC
AACGAGGGGCACACCAGCCTTTCCACTTCGGGGCGGAGGGGCGGCCGGTCCCGGATTAATAATCATCCAC
TGCACCTCAGAGCCGCCAGAGCTGTCTGGCGCAGTGGCGCTTATTACTCAGCCCTTCTCTCTGCGTCCGT
CCGTCTCTCCGCATGCCAGAAAGAGTCACCGGTCACTGTACAGAGCTCACGAGTTCGTCACATTTTTCTA
CAAATGGTGGAGGCGGCGGATTTTAGGCTCAAGTCATGACCCTCTGGGTCACTCCAGAATCAGCTAGGTC
AACGAATAAGGATGATTCTATAGGAAGATCCAGGCACCGGTCAACCATGATCTGGACAGATTTGGGAGCT
CGGTATAAGCTCTCCACCATCTTATTCTGTATAGTTTAGGCTTAAAGTTTATCCAGGAGATGTTGCTGAA
GTCGATTTGAGTCCACTTCCTCACTGGTAGCTATACGACTTTGATGGTCGTTGTAGGGGCTGTATTAGGT
CTCGATCAAACACAAATAGAATTAAATGGTACTCGAGTCCACTGAAGGTGGGCTTCTCCGTCTTCCGTAG
CCGTGCCGAAATCCTTACAGCTTGTGTTGTGTGACTTTTGGTTACGCCGTCAAGCTTGGCGTAATCATGG
TCATAGCTGTTTCCTGTGTGAAATTGTTATCCGCTCACAATTCCACACAACATACGAGCCGGAAGCATAA
AGTGTAAAGCCCGGGGTGCCTAATGAGTGAGCTAACTCACATTAATTGCGTTGCGCTCACTGCCCGCTTT
CCAGTCGGGAAACCTGTCGTGCCAGCTGCATTAATGAATCGGCCAACGCGCGGGGAGAGGCGGTTTGCGT
ATTGGGCGCTCTTCCGCTTCCTCGCTCACTGACTCGCTGCGCTCGGTCGTTCGGCTGCGGCGAGCGGTAT
CAGCTCACTCAAAGGCGGTAATACGGTTATCCACAGAATCAGGGGATAACGCAGGAAAGAACATGTGAGC
AAAAGGCCAGCAAAAGGCCAGGAACCGTAAAAAGGCCGCGTTGCTGGCGTTTTTCCATAGGCTCCGCCCC
CCTGACGAGCATCACAAAAATCGACGCTCAAGTCAGAGGTGGCGAAACCCGACAGGACTATAAAGATACC
AGGCGTTTCCCCCTGGAAGCTCCCTCGTGCGCTCTCCTGTTCCGACCCTGCCGCTTACCGGATACCTGTC
CGCCTTTCTCCCTTCGGGAAGCGTGGCGCTTTCTCATAGCTCACGCTGTAGGTATCTCAGTTCGGTGTAG
GTCGTTCGCTCCAAGCTGGGCTGTGTGCACGAACCCCCCGTTCAGCCCGACCGCTGCGCCTTATCCGGTA
ACTATCGTCTTGAGTCCAACCCGGTAAGACACGACTTATCGCCACTGGCAGCAGCCACTGGTAACAGGAT
TAGCAGAGCGAGGTATGTAGGCGGTGCTACAGAGTTCTTGAAGTGGTGGCCTAACTACGGCTACACTAGA
AGAACAGTATTTGGTATCTGCGCTCTGCTGAAGCCAGTTACCTTCGGAAAAAGAGTTGGTAGCTCTTGAT
CCGGCAAACAAACCACCGCTGGTAGCGGTGGTTTTTTTGTTTGCAAGCAGCAGATTACGCGCAGAAAAAA
AGGATCTCAAGAAGATCCTTTGATCTTTTCTACGGGGTCTGACGCTCAGTGGAACGAAAACTCACGTTAA
GGGATTTTGGTCATGAGATTATCAAAAAGGATCTTCACCTAGATCCTTTTAAATTAAAAATGAAGTTTTA
AATCAATCTAAAGTATATATGAGTAAACTTGGTCTGACAGTTACCAATGCTTAATCAGTGAGGCACCTAT
CTCAGCGATCTGTCTATTTCGTTCATCCATAGTTGCCTGACTCCCCGTCGTGTAGATAACTACGATACGG
GAGGGCTTACCATCTGGCCCCAGTGCTGCAATGATACCGCGAGACCCACGCTCACCGGCTCCAGATTTAT
CAGCAATAAACCAGCCAGCCGGAAGGGCCGAGCGCAGAAGTGGTCCTGCAACTTTATCCGCCTCCATCCA
GTCTATTAATTGTTGCCGGGAAGCTAGAGTAAGTAGTTCGCCAGTTAATAGTTTGCGCAACGTTGTTGCC
ATTGCTACAGGCATCGTGGTGTCACGCTCGTCGTTTGGTATGGCTTCATTCAGCTCCGGTTCCCAACGAT
CAAGGCGAGTTACATGATCCCCCATGTTGTGCAAAAAAGCGGTTAGCTCCTTCGGTCCTCCGATCGTTGT
CAGAAGTAAGTTGGCCGCAGTGTTATCACTCATGGTTATGGCAGCACTGCATAATTCTCTTACTGTCATG
CCATCCGTAAGATGCTTTTCTGTGACTGGTGAGTACTCAACCAAGTCATTCTGAGAATAGTGTATGCGGC
GACCGAGTTGCTCTTGCCCGGCGTCAATACGGGATAATACCGCGCCACATAGCAGAACTTTAAAAGTGCT
CATCATTGGAAAACGTTCTTCGGGGCGAAAACTCTCAAGGATCTTACCGCTGTTGAGATCCAGTTCGATG
TAACCCACTCGTGCACCCAACTGATCTTCAGCATCTTTTACTTTCACCAGCGTTTCTGGGTGAGCAAAAA
CAGGAAGGCAAAATGCCGCAAAAAAGGGAATAAGGGCGACACGGAAATGTTGAATACTCATACTCTTCCT
TTTTCAATATTATTGAAGCATTTATCAGGGTTATTGTCTCATGAGCGGATACATATTTGAATGTATTTAG
AAAAATAAACAAATAGGGGTTCCGCGCACATTTCCCCGAAAAGTGCCACCTGACGTCTAAGAAACCATTA
TTATCATGACATTAACCTATAAAAATAGGCGTATCACGAGGCCCTTT
Features (pLannotate 1.2.2; 16 found; start..end, strand, type, name):
      4..39      +  CDS            rop (fragment): Rop protein, which maintains plasmids at low copy number; rop
    141..240     +  misc_feature   bom (fragment): basis of mobility region from pBR322
    246..403     -  CDS            lacZα (fragment): LacZα fragment of β-galactosidase; lacZ fragment
    400..456     +  misc_feature   MCS: pUC18/19 multiple cloning site
   1031..1125    +  ncRNA          TPP (fragment): Accession: RF00059 - TPP riboswitch (THI element)
   1178..2219    +  CDS            ptrA: pyrithiamine resistance protein (Kubodera et al., 2000); ptrA of Aspergillus oryzae; useful as a dominant selectable marker in Aspergillus
   2223..2939    -  CDS            mTurquoise2: mTurquoise2 is a basic (constitutively fluorescent) cyan fluorescent protein published in 2012, derived from Aequorea victoria. It is reported to be a rapidly-maturing monomer with very low acid sensitivity.
   2948..3063    -  intron         gpdA intron: gpdA; intron from the Aspergillus nidulans glyceraldehyde-3-phosphate dehydrogenase gene (Punt et al., 1990)
   3112..4251    -  promoter       gpdA promoter (fragment): gpdA; promoter from the Aspergillus nidulans glyceraldehyde-3-phosphate dehydrogenase gene (Punt et al., 1990)
   4294..4310    -  protein_bind   lac operator: The lac repressor binds to the lac operator to inhibit transcription in E. coli. This inhibition can be relieved by adding lactose or isopropyl-β-D-thiogalactopyranoside (IPTG). lac repressor encoded by lacI
   4318..4348    -  promoter       lac promoter: promoter for the E. coli lac operon
   4363..4384    -  protein_bind   CAP binding site: CAP binding activates transcription in the presence of cAMP. E. coli catabolite activator protein
   4397..4489    -  CDS            lacI (fragment): lac repressor; lacI; The lac repressor binds to the lac operator to inhibit transcription in E. coli. This inhibition can be relieved by adding lactose or isopropyl-β-D-thiogalactopyranoside (IPTG).
   4672..5260    -  rep_origin     ori: high-copy-number ColE1/pMB1/pBR322/pUC origin of replication
   5431..6291    -  CDS            AmpR: β-lactamase; bla; confers resistance to ampicillin, carbenicillin, and related antibiotics
   6292..6396    -  promoter       AmpR promoter: bla
