[The description below was written by a language model from this plasmid's Addgene catalogue record and pLannotate feature annotations shown in this document.]
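Description:
pIN5 (gpdA-cTerm-mTurqoise2-ptrA) is a pUC19-based filamentous fungal expression plasmid of about 6.5 kb, built as part of a fluorescent tagging toolkit for Aspergillus fumigatus. In E. coli it is maintained at high copy through the ColE1/pUC origin and selected with ampicillin via the β-lactamase gene and its native promoter. Remnants of the pUC19 cloning region (lacZα fragment, multiple cloning site, lac promoter/operator and CAP site) flank the roughly 4.1 kb fungal insert. No fungal replication origin is annotated, so the plasmid presumably serves as a source of DNA for genomic integration rather than as an autonomously replicating episome, although the record does not state the delivery strategy.

The payload consists of two adjacent units arranged in convergent orientation. One is the mTurquoise2 coding sequence, a bright, rapidly maturing monomeric cyan fluorescent protein, placed downstream of the Aspergillus nidulans gpdA (glyceraldehyde-3-phosphate dehydrogenase) promoter and its associated intron, a strong constitutive driver widely used in Aspergillus. The other is the ptrA gene from Aspergillus oryzae, a dominant marker conferring pyrithiamine resistance, preceded by a fragment of a thiamine pyrophosphate riboswitch that is likely part of the gene's native upstream regulatory region. No terminators are annotated.

According to the record, the plasmid expresses mTurquoise2 and is intended for C-terminal tagging, so that a protein of interest carries the cyan fluorophore at its C terminus and transformants are selected on pyrithiamine. Such fusions support live-cell imaging of subcellular structures, which the associated work applied to studying how antifungal drugs affect A. fumigatus.
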