Addgene plasmid #188739: pIN5 (gpdA-cTerm-mTurqoise2-ptrA)
Purpose: Expresses mTurqoise2 for C-terminal tagging
Depositing lab: Michael Bromley. Depositing organization: University of Manchester. Publication: Shining a light on the impact of antifungals on Aspergillus fumigatus subcellular dynamics through fluorescence imaging. Storer ISR, Sastre-Velasquez LE, Easter T, Mertens B, Dallemulle A, Bottery M, Tank R, Offterdinger M, Bromley MJ, van Rhijn N, Gsaller F. Antimicrob Agents Chemother. 2024 Nov 6;68(11):e0080324. doi: 10.1128/aac.00803-24. Epub 2024 Oct 15. PubMed 39404344.
Backbone
  Vector backbone: pUC19
  Backbone size w/o insert (bp): 2395
  Total vector size (bp): 6484
  Vector type: Filamentous Fungal expression
  Selectable markers: Pyrithiamine
Growth in bacteria
  Bacterial resistance: Ampicillin, 100 μg/mL
  Growth temperature: 37°C
  Growth strain: DH5alpha
  Copy number: High Copy
Gene/Insert
  Gene/Insert name: gdpA-mTurquoise PtrA
  Species: Aspergillus fumigatus
  Insert size (bp): 4100
  Tag / fusion protein: mTurquoise (C terminal on insert)
Terms and licenses: Academic/Nonprofit Terms; Industry Terms: Not Available to Industry
How to cite: pIN5 (gpdA-cTerm-mTurqoise2-ptrA) was a gift from Michael Bromley (Addgene plasmid # 188739 ; http://n2t.net/addgene:188739 ; RRID:Addgene_188739)
